>Addgene plasmid #35436 | pRSII403 | depositor full sequence | sequence record 49573 | pRSII403 sequence 4456 bps
TCGCGCGTTTCGGTGATGACGGTGAAAACCTCTGACACATGCAGCTCCCGGAGACGGTCACAGCTTGTCT
GTAAGCGGATGCCGGGAGCAGACAAGCCCGTCAGGGCGCGTCAGCGGGTGTTGGCGGGTGTCGGGGCTGG
CTTAACTATGCGGCATCAGAGCAGATTGTACTGAGAGTGCACCATAAATTCCCGTTTTAAGAGCTTGGTG
AGCGCTAGGAGTCACTGCCAGGTATCGTTTGAACACGGCATTAGTCAGGGAAGTCATAACACAGTCCTTT
CCCGCAATTTTCTTTTTCTATTACTCTTGGCCTCCTCTAGTACACTCTATATTTTTTTATGCCTCGGTAA
TGATTTTCATTTTTTTTTTTCCACCTAGCGGATGACTCTTTTTTTTTCTTAGCGATTGGCATTATCACAT
AATGAATTATACATTATATAAAGTAATGTGATTTCTTCGAAGAATATACTAAAAAATGAGCAGGCAAGAT
AAACGAAGGCAAAGATGACAGAGCAGAAAGCCCTAGTAAAGCGTATTACAAATGAAACCAAGATTCAGAT
TGCGATCTCTTTAAAGGGTGGTCCCCTAGCGATAGAGCACTCGATCTTCCCAGAAAAAGAGGCAGAAGCA
GTAGCAGAACAGGCCACACAATCGCAAGTGATTAACGTCCACACAGGTATAGGGTTTCTGGACCATATGA
TACATGCTCTGGCCAAGCATTCCGGCTGGTCGCTAATCGTTGAGTGCATTGGTGACTTACACATAGACGA
CCATCACACCACTGAAGACTGCGGGATTGCTCTCGGTCAAGCATTTAAAGAGGCCCTAGGGGCCGTGCGT
GGAGTAAAAAGGTTTGGATCAGGATTTGCGCCTTTGGATGAGGCACTTTCCAGAGCGGTGGTAGATCTTT
CGAACAGGCCGTACGCAGTTGTCGAACTTGGTTTGCAAAGGGAGAAAGTAGGAGATCTCTCTTGCGAGAT
GATCCCGCATTTTCTTGAAAGTTTTGCAGAGGCTAGCAGAATTACCCTCCACGTTGATTGTCTGCGAGGC
AAGAATGATCATCACCGTAGTGAGAGTGCGTTCAAGGCTCTTGCGGTTGCCATAAGAGAAGCCACCTCGC
CCAATGGTACAAACGATGTTCCCTCCACCAAAGGTGTTCTTATGTAGTGACACCGATTATTTAAAGTTGC
AGCATACGATATATATACATGTGTATATATGTATACCTATGAATGTCAGTAAGTATGTATACGAACAGTA
TGATACTGAAGATGACAAGGTAATGCATCATTCTATACGTGTCATTCTGAACGAGGCGCGCTTTCCTTTT
TTCTTTTTGCTTTTTCTTTTTTTTTCTCTTGAACTCGACGGATCTATGCGGTGTGAAATACCGCACAGAT
GCGTAAGGAGAAAATACCGCATCAGGAAATTGTAAGCGTTAATATTTTGTTAAAATTCGCGTTAAATTTT
TGTTAAATCAGCTCATTTTTTAACCAATAGGCCGAAATCGGCAAAATCCCTTATAAATCAAAAGAATAGA
CCGAGATAGGGT
[37 nt withheld, positions 1553-1589]
AAAGAACGTGGACTCCAACGTCAAAGG
[49 nt withheld, positions 1617-1665]
T
[91 nt withheld, positions 1667-1757]
G
[124 nt withheld, positions 1759-1882]
CCATTCGCCATTCAGGCTGCGCAACTGTTGGGAAGGGCGATCGGTGCGGGCCTCTTCGCTATTACGCCAG
CTGGCGAAAGGGGGATGTGCTGCAAGGCGATTAAGTTGGGTAACGCCAGGGTTTTCCCAGTCACGACGTT
GTAAAACGACGGCCAGTGAGCGCGCGTAATACGACTCACTATAGGGCGAATTGGGTACCGGGCCCCCCCT
CGAGGTCGACGGTATCGATAAGCTTGATATCGAATTCCTGCAGCCCGGGGGATCCACTAGTTCTAGAGCG
GCCGCCACCGCGGTGGAGCTCCAGCTTTTGTTCCCTTTAGTGAGGGTTAATTGCGCGCTTGGCGTAATCA
TGGTCATAGCTGTTTCCTGTGTGAAATTGTTATCCGCTCACAATTCCACACAACATACGAGCCGGAAGCA
TAAAGTGTAAAGCCTGGGGTGCCTAATGAGTGAGCTAACTCACATTAATTGCGTTGCGCTCACTGCCCGC
TTTCCAGTCGGGAAACCTGTCGTGCCAGCTGCATTAATGAATCGGCCAACGCGCGGGGAGAGGCGGTTTG
CGTATTGGGCGCTCTTCCGCTTCCTCGCTCACTGACTCGCTGCGCTCGGTCGTTCGGCTGCGGCGAGCGG
TATCAGCTCACTCAAAGGCGGTAATACGGTTATCCACAGAATCAGGGGATAACGCAGGAAAGAACATGTG
AGCAAAAGGCCAGCAAAAGGCCAGGAACCGTAAAAAGGCCGCGTTGCTGGCGTTTTTCCATAGGCTCCGC
CCCCCTGACGAGCATCACAAAAATCGACGCTCAAGTCAGAGGTGGCGAAACCCGACAGGACTATAAAGAT
ACCAGGCGTTTCCCCCTGGAAGCTCCCTCGTGCGCTCTCCTGTTCCGACCCTGCCGCTTACCGGATACCT
GTCCGCCTTTCTCCCTTCGGGAAGCGTGGCGCTTTCTCATAGCTCACGCTGTAGGTATCTCAGTTCGGTG
TAGGTCGTTCGCTCCAAGCTGGGCTGTGTGCACGAACCCCCCGTTCAGCCCGACCGCTGCGCCTTATCCG
GTAACTATCGTCTTGAGTCCAACCCGGTAAGACACGACTTATCGCCACTGGCAGCAGCCACTGGTAACAG
GATTAGCAGAGCGAGGTATGTAGGCGGTGCTACAGAGTTCTTGAAGTGGTGGCCTAACTACGGCTACACT
AGAAGAACAGTATTTGGTATCTGCGCTCTGCTGAAGCCAGTTACCTTCGGAAAAAGAGTTGGTAGCTCTT
GATCCGGCAAACAAACCACCGCTGGTAGCGGTGGTTTTTTTGTTTGCAAGCAGCAGATTACGCGCAGAAA
AAAAGGATCTCAAGAAGATCCTTTGATCTTTTCTACGGGGTCTGACGCTCAGTGGAACGAAAACTCACGT
TAAGGGATTTTGGTCATGAGATTATCAAAAAGGATCTTCACCTAGATCCTTTTAAATTAAAAATGAAGTT
TTAAATCAATCTAAAGTATATATGAGTAAACTTGGTCTGACAGTTACCAATGCTTAATCAGTGAGGCACC
TATCTCAGCGATCTGTCTATTTCGTTCATCCATAGTTGCCTGACTCCCCGTCGTGTAGATAACTACGATA
CGGGAGGGCTTACCATCTGGCCCCAGTGCTGCAATGATACCGCGAGACCCACGCTCACCGGCTCCAGATT
TATCAGCAATAAACCAGCCAGCCGGAAGGGCCGAGCGCAGAAGTGGTCCTGCAACTTTATCCGCCTCCAT
CCAGTCTATTAATTGTTGCCGGGAAGCTAGAGTAAGTAGTTCGCCAGTTAATAGTTTGCGCAACGTTGTT
GCCATTGCTACAGGCATCGTGGTGTCACGCTCGTCGTTTGGTATGGCTTCATTCAGCTCCGGTTCCCAAC
GATCAAGGCGAGTTACATGATCCCCCATGTTGTGCAAAAAAGCGGTTAGCTCCTTCGGTCCTCCGATCGT
TGTCAGAAGTAAGTTGGCCGCAGTGTTATCACTCATGGTTATGGCAGCACTGCATAATTCTCTTACTGTC
ATGCCATCCGTAAGATGCTTTTCTGTGACTGGTGAGTACTCAACCAAGTCATTCTGAGAATAGTGTATGC
GGCGACCGAGTTGCTCTTGCCCGGCGTCAATACGGGATAATACCGCGCCACATAGCAGAACTTTAAAAGT
GCTCATCATTGGAAAACGTTCTTCGGGGCGAAAACTCTCAAGGATCTTACCGCTGTTGAGATCCAGTTCG
ATGTAACCCACTCGTGCACCCAACTGATCTTCAGCATCTTTTACTTTCACCAGCGTTTCTGGGTGAGCAA
AAACAGGAAGGCAAAATGCCGCAAAAAAGGGAATAAGGGCGACACGGAAATGTTGAATACTCATACTCTT
CCTTTTTCAATATTATTGAAGCATTTATCAGGGTTATTGTCTCATGAGCGGATACATATTTGAATGTATT
TAGAAAAATAAACAAATAGGGGTTCCGCGCACATTTCCCCGAAAAGTGCCACCTGACGTCTAAGAAACCA
TTATTATCATGACATTAACCTATAAAAATAGGCGTATCACGAGGCCCTTTCGTC
Features (pLannotate 1.2.2; 18 found; start..end, strand, type, name):
    137..186     +  misc_feature   bom (fragment): basis of mobility region from pBR322
    187..267     -  CDS            MRM1 (fragment): MRM1_YEAST - Also known as PET56 From Saccharomyces cerevisiae (strain ATCC 204508 / S288c) (Baker's yeast).
    317..504     +  promoter       HIS3 promoter: S. cerevisiae HIS3
    505..1164    +  CDS            HIS3: HIS7_YEAST - Experimental evidence at protein level: Swiss-Prot protein existence level 1. From Saccharomyces cerevisiae (strain ATCC 204508 / S288c) (Baker's yeast).
   1375..1426    +  misc_feature   bom (fragment): basis of mobility region from pBR322
   1454..1882    -  rep_origin     f1 ori (sequence partly withheld): f1 bacteriophage origin of replication; arrow indicates direction of (+) strand synthesis
   1886..2041    -  CDS            lacZα (fragment): LacZα fragment of β-galactosidase; lacZ fragment
   2049..2067    +  promoter       T7 promoter: promoter for bacteriophage T7 RNA polymerase
   2076..2183    -  misc_feature   MCS: pBluescript multiple cloning site
   2196..2214    -  promoter       T3 promoter: promoter for bacteriophage T3 RNA polymerase
   2259..2275    -  protein_bind   lac operator: The lac repressor binds to the lac operator to inhibit transcription in E. coli. This inhibition can be relieved by adding lactose or isopropyl-β-D-thiogalactopyranoside (IPTG). lac repressor encoded by lacI
   2283..2313    -  promoter       lac promoter: promoter for the E. coli lac operon
   2328..2349    -  protein_bind   CAP binding site: CAP binding activates transcription in the presence of cAMP. E. coli catabolite activator protein
   2362..2454    -  CDS            lacI (fragment): lac repressor; lacI; The lac repressor binds to the lac operator to inhibit transcription in E. coli. This inhibition can be relieved by adding lactose or isopropyl-β-D-thiogalactopyranoside (IPTG).
   2637..3225    -  rep_origin     ori: high-copy-number ColE1/pMB1/pBR322/pUC origin of replication
   3396..4256    -  CDS            AmpR: β-lactamase; bla; confers resistance to ampicillin, carbenicillin, and related antibiotics
   4257..4361    -  promoter       AmpR promoter: bla
   4456..35      +  CDS            rop (fragment) (across the origin): Rop protein, which maintains plasmids at low copy number; rop
