[The description below was written by a language model from this plasmid's Addgene catalogue record and pLannotate feature annotations shown in this document.]
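Description:
pRSII403 is an empty yeast integrating shuttle vector of 4,456 bp, a redesigned member of the pRS40x series built for genetic manipulation of Saccharomyces cerevisiae. In E. coli it replicates at high copy from a ColE1/pUC-type origin and is selected with ampicillin through the AmpR (β-lactamase) gene and its native promoter. An f1 phage origin is also present, which allows single-stranded DNA production with helper phage. The feature table shows no yeast replication origin or centromere, consistent with the integrating classification. Stable maintenance in yeast therefore depends on recombination into the chromosome, commonly achieved with vectors of this type by linearising the plasmid within a region of homology to the genome.

The yeast selectable marker is HIS3, expressed from its own promoter, which complements histidine auxotrophy in his3 strains. A short fragment of the neighbouring MRM1/PET56 gene flanks the marker, a carry-over from the genomic HIS3 locus. According to the depositor, the HIS3 coding sequence was recoded to remove HindIII, KpnI and PstI sites without changing the His3 protein, presumably so that these enzymes can be used for cloning without cutting the marker.

There is no insert and no promoter for driving a cloned gene in yeast. The cloning region is a pBluescript-type multiple cloning site flanked by T7 and T3 promoters and embedded in a lacZα fragment under lac promoter/operator control, an arrangement normally used for blue/white screening of restriction-cloned inserts. Small bom, rop and lacI fragments are backbone remnants. The vector serves as a backbone for placing user-supplied genes or alleles, with their own regulatory sequences, into the yeast genome under HIS3 selection.
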