Addgene plasmid #35436: pRSII403
Purpose: (Empty Backbone)
Depositing lab: Steven Haase. Depositing organization: Duke University. Publication: New and Redesigned pRS Plasmid Shuttle Vectors for Genetic Manipulation of Saccharomycescerevisiae. Chee MK, Haase SB. G3 (Bethesda). 2012 May;2(5):515-26. Epub 2012 May 1. 10.1534/g3.111.001917 PubMed 22670222.
Backbone
  Vector backbone: pRS40x
  Backbone manufacturer: Stratagene
  Backbone size (bp): 4456
  Vector type: Yeast integrating vector
  Promoter: None
  Selectable markers: HIS3
Growth in bacteria
  Bacterial resistance: Ampicillin, 100 μg/mL
  Growth temperature: 37°C
  Growth strain: DH5alpha
  Copy number: High Copy
Gene/Insert
  Cloning method: Restriction Enzyme
  Sequencing primers: 5′ M13 Forward, T7; 3′ M13 Reverse
Resource information
  A portion of this plasmid was derived from a plasmid made by: Daniel J Lew, Duke University Medical Center Chandra Tucker, Duke University (now at University of Colorado, Denver)
Terms and licenses: Academic/Nonprofit Terms; Industry Terms: Not Available to Industry
Depositor comments: HIS3 has been modified to remove HindIII, KpnI, and PstI sites without altering the amino acid sequence of the His3 protein.
How to cite: pRSII403 was a gift from Steven Haase (Addgene plasmid # 35436 ; http://n2t.net/addgene:35436 ; RRID:Addgene_35436)
