>Addgene plasmid #35436 | pRSII403 | addgene partial sequence | sequence record 53703 | pRSII-F1 5'-CGGCATCAGAGCAGATTGTAC-3'
AGAGCTTGGTGAGCGCTAGGAGTCACTGCCAGGTATCGTTTGAACACGGCATTAGTCAGGGAAGTCATAA
CACAGTCCTTTCCCGCAATTTTCTTTTTCTATTACTCTTGGCCTCCTCTAGTACACTCTATATTTTTTTA
TGCCTCGGTAATGATTTTCATTTTTTTTTTTCCACCTAGCGGATGACTCTTTTTTTTTCTTAGCGATTGG
CATTATCACATAATGAATTATACATTATATAAAGTAATGTGATTTCTTCGAAGAATATACTAAAAAATGA
GCAGGCAAGATAAACGAAGGCAAAGATGACAGAGCAGAAAGCCCTAGTAAAGCGTATTACAAATGAAACC
AAGATTCAGATTGCGATCTCTTTAAAGGGTGGTCCCCTAGCGATAGAGCACTCGATCTTCCCAGAAAAAG
AGGCAGAAGCAGTAGCAGAACAGGCCACACAATCGCAAGTGATTAACGTCCACACAGGTATAGGGTTTCT
GGACCATATGATACATGCTCTGGCCAAGCATTCCGGCTGGTCGCTAATCGTTGAGTGCATTGGTGACTTA
CACATAGACGACCATCACACCACTGAAGACTGCGGGATTGCTCTCGGTCAAGCATTTAAAGAGGCCCTAG
GGGCCGTGCGTGGAGTAAAAAGGTTTGGATCAGGATTTGCGCCTTTGGATGAGGCACTTTCCAGAGCGGT
GGTAGATCTTTCGAACAGGCCGTACGCAGTTGTCGAACTTGGTTTGCAAAGGGAGAAAGTAGGAGATCTC
TCTTGCGAGATGATCCCGCATTTTCTTGAAAGTTTTGCAGAG
