>Addgene plasmid #35436 | pRSII403 | addgene partial sequence | sequence record 53704 | pGEX3
AGGGCCTCGTGATACGCCTATTTTTATAGGTTAATGTCATGATAATAATGGTTTCTTAGACGTCAGGTGG
CACTTTTCGGGGAAATGTGCGCGGAACCCCTATTTGTTTATTTTTCTAAATACATTCAAATATGTATCCG
CTCATGAGACAATAACCCTGATAAATGCTTCAATAATATTGAAAAAGGAAGAGTATGAGTATTCAACATT
TCCGTGTCGCCCTTATTCCCTTTTTTGCGGCATTTTGCCTTCCTGTTTTTGCTCACCCAGAAACGCTGGT
GAAAGTAAAAGATGCTGAAGATCAGTTGGGTGCACGAGTGGGTTACATCGAACTGGATCTCAACAGCGGT
AAGATCCTTGAGAGTTTTCGCCCCGAAGAACGTTTTCCAATGATGAGCACTTTTAAAGTTCTGCTATGTG
GCGCGGTATTATCCCGTATTGACGCCGGGCAAGAGCAACTCGGTCGCCGCATACACTATTCTCAGAATGA
CTTGGTTGAGTACTCACCAGTCACAGAAAAGCATCTTACGGATGGCATGACAGTAAGAGAATTATGCAGT
GCTGCCATAACCATGAGTGATAACACTGCGGCCAACTTACTTCTGACAACGATCGGAGGACCGAAGGAGC
TAACCGCTTTTTTGCACAACATGGGGGATCATGTAACTCGCCTTGATCGTTGGGAACCGGAGCTGAATGA
AGCCATACCAAACGACGAGCGTGACACCACGATGCCTGTAGCAATGGCAACAACGTTGCGCAAACTATTA
ACTGGCGAACTACTTACTCTAGCTTCCCGGCA
