>Addgene plasmid #35436 | pRSII403 | addgene partial sequence | sequence record 53705 | M13_pUC_fwd
ACTCACTATAGGGCGAATTGGGTACCGGGCCCCCCCTCGAGGTCGACGGTATCGATAAGCTTGATATCGA
ATTCCTGCAGCCCGGGGGATCCACTAGTTCTAGAGCGGCCGCCACCGCGGTGGAGCTCCAGCTTTTGTTC
CCTTTAGTGAGGGTTAATTGCGCGCTTGGCGTAATCATGGTCATAGCTGTTTCCTGTGTGAAATTGTTAT
CCGCTCACAATTCCACACAACATACGAGCCGGAAGCATAAAGTGTAAAGCCTGGGGTGCCTAATGAGTGA
GCTAACTCACATTAATTGCGTTGCGCTCACTGCCCGCTTTCCAGTCGGGAAACCTGTCGTGCCAGCTGCA
TTAATGAATCGGCCAACGCGCGGGGAGAGGCGGTTTGCGTATTGGGCGCTCTTCCGCTTCCTCGCTCACT
GACTCGCTGCGCTCGGTCGTTCGGCTGCGGCGAGCGGTATCAGCTCACTCAAAGGCGGTAATACGGTTAT
CCACAGAATCAGGGGATAACGCAGGAAAGAACATGTGAGCAAAAGGCCAGCAAAAGGCCAGGAACCGTAA
AAAGGCCGCGTTGCTGGCGTTTTTCCATAGGCTCCGCCCCCCTGACGAGCATCACAAAAATCGACGCTCA
AGTCAGAGGTGGCGAAACCCGACAGGACTATAAAGATACCAGGCGTTTCCCCCTGGAAGCTCCCTCGTGC
GCTCTCCTGTTCCGACCCTGCCGCTTACCGGATACCTGTC
